Addgene plasmid #148117: pcDNA3.1-MS2-HA-HshnRNPE1-del163-278_Z
Purpose: Mammalian Expression of HshnRNPE1-del163-278
Depositing lab: Elisa Izaurralde. Depositing organization: Max Planck Institute for Developmental Biology.
Backbone
  Vector backbone: Unknown
  Vector type: Mammalian Expression
Growth in bacteria
  Bacterial resistance: Ampicillin, 100 μg/mL
  Growth temperature: 37°C
  Growth strain: DH5alpha
  Copy number: High Copy
Gene/Insert
  Gene/Insert name: HshnRNPE1-del163-278 (alt name: Poly(rC)-binding protein 1)
  Species: H. sapiens (human)
  Entrez Gene: PCBP1 (a.k.a. HEL-S-85, HNRPE1, HNRPX, hnRNP-E1, hnRNP-X)
  Cloning method: Unknown
Terms and licenses: Academic/Nonprofit Terms; Industry Terms: Not Available to Industry
Depositor comments: Sequence extracted from NCBI_NM_006196.3 or Uniprot.: Q15365 Plasmids from this collection were made available to the research community and donated after the lab closed. Please note that the sequence provided by the depositing laboratory may be theoretical/predicted or based on Sanger sequencing results. There may be discrepancies between sequencing results obtained by Addgene and the depositor sequence. If an Addgene verified sequence is not available, please contact before placing your order to request that our lab fully sequence the plasmid.
How to cite: pcDNA3.1-MS2-HA-HshnRNPE1-del163-278_Z was a gift from Elisa Izaurralde (Addgene plasmid # 148117 ; http://n2t.net/addgene:148117 ; RRID:Addgene_148117)
