[The description below was written by a language model from this plasmid's Addgene catalogue record and pLannotate feature annotations shown in this document.]
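Description:
pcDNA3.1-MS2-HA-HshnRNPE1-del163-278_Z is a mammalian expression plasmid of about 6.6 kb. The catalogue lists the backbone as unknown, but the name and the annotated features fit a pcDNA3.1-type vector. It is maintained in E. coli at high copy through a ColE1/pUC-type origin and selected with ampicillin via the β-lactamase gene. An f1 origin is also present. A neomycin phosphotransferase cassette, driven by the SV40 early promoter and ended by an SV40 poly(A) signal, would allow G418 selection of transfected mammalian cells. Several short annotations (truncated HIV-1 LTR, ble, lacI and bom fragments) appear to be backbone remnants or partial similarity matches rather than functional parts.

The expression unit uses the human CMV immediate-early enhancer and promoter and ends at the bovine growth hormone polyadenylation signal. T7 and SP6 promoters flank the insert. The annotated coding segments run in order from the bacteriophage MS2 coat protein, through an HA epitope (annotated as a short fragment of a 3xHA tag), to a fragment of human PCBP1 (hnRNP E1, poly(rC)-binding protein 1), consistent with a single fusion protein. As the name indicates, this is an internal deletion variant lacking residues 163–278, and the shortened PCBP1 annotation agrees with that.

The MS2 coat protein binds a specific RNA stem-loop, so fusions of this kind are generally used to tether a protein to a reporter transcript carrying MS2 binding sites. The HA tag permits detection or immunoprecipitation. The record itself states only mammalian expression of the deletion mutant, so a tethering use, and comparison with full-length protein to map functional regions, is an inference. The depositor notes that the sequence may be theoretical or only partly verified.
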