Features (pLannotate 1.2.2; 23 found; start..end, strand, type, name):
     28..80      -  misc_feature   bom (fragment): basis of mobility region from pBR322
    235..614     +  enhancer       CMV enhancer: human cytomegalovirus immediate early enhancer
    615..818     +  promoter       CMV promoter: human cytomegalovirus (CMV) immediate early promoter
    814..847     +  LTR            5' LTR (truncated) (fragment): truncated 5' long terminal repeat (LTR) from HIV-1
    863..881     +  promoter       T7 promoter: promoter for bacteriophage T7 RNA polymerase
    904..1290    +  CDS            MS2: bacteriophage MS2 coat protein binds to a specific stem-loop structure in the viral RNA (Peabody, 1993)
   1333..1359    +  CDS            3xHA (fragment): three tandem HA epitope tags
   1399..2115    +  CDS            PCBP1 (fragment): PCBP1_HUMAN - Experimental evidence at protein level: Swiss-Prot protein existence level 1. Single-stranded nucleic acid binding protein that binds preferentially to oligo dC. In case of infection by poliovirus, plays a role in initiation of viral RNA replication in concert with the viral protein 3CD (PubMed:12414943). From Homo sapiens (Human).
   2141..2159    -  promoter       SP6 promoter: promoter for bacteriophage SP6 RNA polymerase
   2185..2409    +  polyA_signal   bGH poly(A) signal: bovine growth hormone polyadenylation signal
   2413..2434    +  promoter       SV40 promoter (fragment): SV40 enhancer and early promoter
   2455..2883    +  rep_origin     f1 ori (sequence partly withheld): f1 bacteriophage origin of replication; arrow indicates direction of (+) strand synthesis
   2897..3226    +  promoter       SV40 promoter: SV40 enhancer and early promoter
   3293..4084    +  CDS            neo: KKA2_KLEPN - Also known as kan, nptII. Experimental evidence at protein level: Swiss-Prot protein existence level 1. Resistance to kanamycin, neomycin, paromomycin, ribostamycin, butirosin and gentamicin B. From Klebsiella pneumoniae.
   4108..4266    +  CDS            ble (fragment): BLE_KLEPN - Experimental evidence at protein level: Swiss-Prot protein existence level 1. Binding protein with a strong affinity to the bleomycin family of antibiotics. Binds to CL990; an antimitotic-antibiotic compound. From Klebsiella pneumoniae.
   4261..4382    +  polyA_signal   SV40 poly(A) signal: SV40 polyadenylation signal
   4455..4471    -  protein_bind   lac operator: The lac repressor binds to the lac operator to inhibit transcription in E. coli. This inhibition can be relieved by adding lactose or isopropyl-β-D-thiogalactopyranoside (IPTG). lac repressor encoded by lacI
   4479..4509    -  promoter       lac promoter: promoter for the E. coli lac operon
   4524..4545    -  protein_bind   CAP binding site: CAP binding activates transcription in the presence of cAMP. E. coli catabolite activator protein
   4558..4650    -  CDS            lacI (fragment): lac repressor; lacI; The lac repressor binds to the lac operator to inhibit transcription in E. coli. This inhibition can be relieved by adding lactose or isopropyl-β-D-thiogalactopyranoside (IPTG).
   4833..5418    -  rep_origin     ori: high-copy-number ColE1/pMB1/pBR322/pUC origin of replication
   5589..6449    -  CDS            AmpR: β-lactamase; bla; confers resistance to ampicillin, carbenicillin, and related antibiotics
   6450..6554    -  promoter       AmpR promoter: bla
>Addgene plasmid #148117 | pcDNA3.1-MS2-HA-HshnRNPE1-del163-278_Z | depositor full sequence | sequence record 290564 | Full Sequence
GACGGATCGGGAGATCTCCCGATCCCCTATGGTGCACTCTCAGTACAATCTGCTCTGATGCCGCATAGTT
AAGCCAGTATCTGCTCCCTGCTTGTGTGTTGGAGGTCGCTGAGTAGTGCGCGAGCAAAATTTAAGCTACA
ACAAGGCAAGGCTTGACCGACAATTGCATGAAGAATCTGCTTAGGGTTAGGCGTTTTGCGCTGCTTCGCG
ATGTACGGGCCAGATATACGCGTTGACATTGATTATTGACTAGTTATTAATAGTAATCAATTACGGGGTC
ATTAGTTCATAGCCCATATATGGAGTTCCGCGTTACATAACTTACGGTAAATGGCCCGCCTGGCTGACCG
CCCAACGACCCCCGCCCATTGACGTCAATAATGACGTATGTTCCCATAGTAACGCCAATAGGGACTTTCC
ATTGACGTCAATGGGTGGAGTATTTACGGTAAACTGCCCACTTGGCAGTACATCAAGTGTATCATATGCC
AAGTACGCCCCCTATTGACGTCAATGACGGTAAATGGCCCGCCTGGCATTATGCCCAGTACATGACCTTA
TGGGACTTTCCTACTTGGCAGTACATCTACGTATTAGTCATCGCTATTACCATGGTGATGCGGTTTTGGC
AGTACATCAATGGGCGTGGATAGCGGTTTGACTCACGGGGATTTCCAAGTCTCCACCCCATTGACGTCAA
TGGGAGTTTGTTTTGGCACCAAAATCAACGGGACTTTCCAAAATGTCGTAACAACTCCGCCCCATTGACG
CAAATGGGCGGTAGGCGTGTACGGTGGGAGGTCTATATAAGCAGAGCTCTCTGGCTAACTAGAGAACCCA
CTGCTTACTGGCTTATCGAAATTAATACGACTCACTATAGGGAGACCCAAGCTTGCCACCATGGCTTCTA
ACTTTACTCAGTTCGTTCTCGTCGACAATGGCGGAACTGGCGACGTGACTGTCGCCCCAAGCAACTTCGC
TAACGGGGTCGCTGAATGGATCAGCTCTAACTCGCGATCACAGGCTTACAAAGTAACCTGTAGCGTTCGT
CAGAGCTCTGCGCAGAATCGCAAATACACCATCAAAGTCGAGGTGCCTAAAGTGGCAACCCAGACTGTTG
GTGGTGAAGAGCTTCCTGTAGCCGGATGGAGATCTTACTTAAATATGGAACTAACCATTCCAATTTTCGC
CACGAATTCCGACTGCGAGCTTATTGTTAAGGCAATGCAAGGTCTCCTAAAAGATGGAAACCCGATTCCC
TCGGCCATCGCGGCCAACTCCGGCATCTACGGAGGTGGAGGTGGATCTGGTGGATCTCCTCCACATATGG
CTTACCCATACGATGTTCCAGATTACGCTCCTCCAAAGCTTGGATCCGAATTCCCGGGTCGACTCGAGAT
GGATGCCGGTGTGACTGAAAGTGGACTAAATGTGACTCTCACCATTCGGCTTCTTATGCACGGAAAGGAA
GTAGGAAGCATCATTGGGAAGAAAGGGGAGTCGGTTAAGAGGATCCGCGAGGAGAGTGGCGCGCGGATCA
ACATCTCGGAGGGGAATTGTCCGGAGAGAATCATCACTCTGACCGGCCCCACCAATGCCATCTTTAAGGC
TTTCGCTATGATCATCGACAAGCTGGAGGAAGATATCAACAGCTCCATGACCAACAGTACCGCGGCCAGC
AGGCCCCCGGTCACCCTGAGGCTGGTGGTGCCGGCCACCCAGTGCGGCTCCCTGATTGGGAAAGGCGGGT
GTAAGATCAAAGAGATCCGCGAGAGTACGGGGGCGCAGGTCCAGGTGGCGGGGGATATGCTGCCCAACTC
CACCGAGCGGGCCATCACCATCGCTGGCGTGCCGCAGTCTGTCACCGAGTGTGTCAAGCAGATTACCACC
CATGAACTCACCATTCCAAATAACTTAATTGGCTGCATAATCGGGCGCCAAGGCGCCAACATTAATGAGA
TCCGCCAGATGTCCGGGGCCCAGATCAAAATTGCCAACCCAGTGGAAGGCTCCTCTGGTAGGCAGGTTAC
TATCACTGGCTCTGCTGCCAGTATTAGTCTGGCCCAGTATCTAATCAATGCCAGGCTTTCCTCTGAGAAG
GGCATGGGGTGCAGCTAGGCGGCCGCCTAGAGGGCCCTATTCTATAGTGTCACCTAAATGCTAGAGCTCG
CTGATCAGCCTCGACTGTGCCTTCTAGTTGCCAGCCATCTGTTGTTTGCCCCTCCCCCGTGCCTTCCTTG
ACCCTGGAAGGTGCCACTCCCACTGTCCTTTCCTAATAAAATGAGGAAATTGCATCGCATTGTCTGAGTA
GGTGTCATTCTATTCTGGGGGGTGGGGTGGGGCAGGACAGCAAGGGGGAGGATTGGGAAGACAATAGCAG
GCATGCTGGGGATGCGGTGGGCTCTATGGCTTCTGAGGCGGAAAGAACCAGCTGGGGCTCTAGGGGGTAT
CCCC
[124 nt withheld, positions 2455-2578]
C
[91 nt withheld, positions 2580-2670]
A
[49 nt withheld, positions 2672-2720]
CCTTTGACGTTGGAGTCCACGTTCTTT
[37 nt withheld, positions 2748-2784]
ACCCTATCTCGGTCTATTCTTTTGATTTATAAGGGATTTTGCCGATTTCGGCCTATTGGTTAAAAAATGA
GCTGATTTAACAAAAATTTAACGCGAATTAATTCTGTGGAATGTGTGTCAGTTAGGGTGTGGAAAGTCCC
CAGGCTCCCCAGCAGGCAGAAGTATGCAAAGCATGCATCTCAATTAGTCAGCAACCAGGTGTGGAAAGTC
CCCAGGCTCCCCAGCAGGCAGAAGTATGCAAAGCATGCATCTCAATTAGTCAGCAACCATAGTCCCGCCC
CTAACTCCGCCCATCCCGCCCCTAACTCCGCCCAGTTCCGCCCATTCTCCGCCCCATGGCTGACTAATTT
TTTTTATTTATGCAGAGGCCGAGGCCGCCTCTGCCTCTGAGCTATTCCAGAAGTAGTGAGGAGGCTTTTT
TGGAGGCCTAGGCTTTTGCAAAAAGCTCCCGGGAGCTTGTATATCCATTTTCGGATCTGATCAAGAGACA
GGATGAGGATCGTTTCGCATGATTGAACAAGATGGATTGCACGCAGGTTCTCCGGCCGCTTGGGTGGAGA
GGCTATTCGGCTATGACTGGGCACAACAGACAATCGGCTGCTCTGATGCCGCCGTGTTCCGGCTGTCAGC
GCAGGGGCGCCCGGTTCTTTTTGTCAAGACCGACCTGTCCGGTGCCCTGAATGAACTGCAGGACGAGGCA
GCGCGGCTATCGTGGCTGGCCACGACGGGCGTTCCTTGCGCAGCTGTGCTCGACGTTGTCACTGAAGCGG
GAAGGGACTGGCTGCTATTGGGCGAAGTGCCGGGGCAGGATCTCCTGTCATCTCACCTTGCTCCTGCCGA
GAAAGTATCCATCATGGCTGATGCAATGCGGCGGCTGCATACGCTTGATCCGGCTACCTGCCCATTCGAC
CACCAAGCGAAACATCGCATCGAGCGAGCACGTACTCGGATGGAAGCCGGTCTTGTCGATCAGGATGATC
TGGACGAAGAGCATCAGGGGCTCGCGCCAGCCGAACTGTTCGCCAGGCTCAAGGCGCGCATGCCCGACGG
CGAGGATCTCGTCGTGACCCATGGCGATGCCTGCTTGCCGAATATCATGGTGGAAAATGGCCGCTTTTCT
GGATTCATCGACTGTGGCCGGCTGGGTGTGGCGGACCGCTATCAGGACATAGCGTTGGCTACCCGTGATA
TTGCTGAAGAGCTTGGCGGCGAATGGGCTGACCGCTTCCTCGTGCTTTACGGTATCGCCGCTCCCGATTC
GCAGCGCATCGCCTTCTATCGCCTTCTTGACGAGTTCTTCTGAGCGGGACTCTGGGGTTCGAAATGACCG
ACCAAGCGACGCCCAACCTGCCATCACGAGATTTCGATTCCACCGCCGCCTTCTATGAAAGGTTGGGCTT
CGGAATCGTTTTCCGGGACGCCGGCTGGATGATCCTCCAGCGCGGGGATCTCATGCTGGAGTTCTTCGCC
CACCCCAACTTGTTTATTGCAGCTTATAATGGTTACAAATAAAGCAATAGCATCACAAATTTCACAAATA
AAGCATTTTTTTCACTGCATTCTAGTTGTGGTTTGTCCAAACTCATCAATGTATCTTATCATGTCTGTAT
ACCGTCGACCTCTAGCTAGAGCTTGGCGTAATCATGGTCATAGCTGTTTCCTGTGTGAAATTGTTATCCG
CTCACAATTCCACACAACATACGAGCCGGAAGCATAAAGTGTAAAGCCTGGGGTGCCTAATGAGTGAGCT
AACTCACATTAATTGCGTTGCGCTCACTGCCCGCTTTCCAGTCGGGAAACCTGTCGTGCCAGCTGCATTA
ATGAATCGGCCAACGCGCGGGGAGAGGCGGTTTGCGTATTGGGCGCTCTTCCGCTTCCTCGCTCACTGAC
TCGCTGCGCTCGGTCGTTCGGCTGCGGCGAGCGGTATCAGCTCACTCAAAGGCGGTAATACGGTTATCCA
CAGAATCAGGGGATAACGCAGGAAAGAACATGTGAGCAAAAGGCCAGCAAAAGGCCAGGAACCGTAAAAA
GGCCGCGTTGCTGGCGTTTTTCCATAGGCTCCGCCCCCCTGACGAGCATCACAAAAATCGACGCTCAAGT
CAGAGGTGGCGAAACCCGACAGGACTATAAAGATACCAGGCGTTTCCCCCTGGAAGCTCCCTCGTGCGCT
CTCCTGTTCCGACCCTGCCGCTTACCGGATACCTGTCCGCCTTTCTCCCTTCGGGAAGCGTGGCGCTTTC
TCATAGCTCACGCTGTAGGTATCTCAGTTCGGTGTAGGTCGTTCGCTCCAAGCTGGGCTGTGTGCACGAA
CCCCCCGTTCAGCCCGACCGCTGCGCCTTATCCGGTAACTATCGTCTTGAGTCCAACCCGGTAAGACACG
ACTTATCGCCACTGGCAGCAGCCACTGGTAACAGGATTAGCAGAGCGAGGTATGTAGGCGGTGCTACAGA
GTTCTTGAAGTGGTGGCCTAACTACGGCTACACTAGAAGAACAGTATTTGGTATCTGCGCTCTGCTGAAG
CCAGTTACCTTCGGAAAAAGAGTTGGTAGCTCTTGATCCGGCAAACAAACCACCGCTGGTAGCGGTTTTT
TTGTTTGCAAGCAGCAGATTACGCGCAGAAAAAAAGGATCTCAAGAAGATCCTTTGATCTTTTCTACGGG
GTCTGACGCTCAGTGGAACGAAAACTCACGTTAAGGGATTTTGGTCATGAGATTATCAAAAAGGATCTTC
ACCTAGATCCTTTTAAATTAAAAATGAAGTTTTAAATCAATCTAAAGTATATATGAGTAAACTTGGTCTG
ACAGTTACCAATGCTTAATCAGTGAGGCACCTATCTCAGCGATCTGTCTATTTCGTTCATCCATAGTTGC
CTGACTCCCCGTCGTGTAGATAACTACGATACGGGAGGGCTTACCATCTGGCCCCAGTGCTGCAATGATA
CCGCGAGACCCACGCTCACCGGCTCCAGATTTATCAGCAATAAACCAGCCAGCCGGAAGGGCCGAGCGCA
GAAGTGGTCCTGCAACTTTATCCGCCTCCATCCAGTCTATTAATTGTTGCCGGGAAGCTAGAGTAAGTAG
TTCGCCAGTTAATAGTTTGCGCAACGTTGTTGCCATTGCTACAGGCATCGTGGTGTCACGCTCGTCGTTT
GGTATGGCTTCATTCAGCTCCGGTTCCCAACGATCAAGGCGAGTTACATGATCCCCCATGTTGTGCAAAA
AAGCGGTTAGCTCCTTCGGTCCTCCGATCGTTGTCAGAAGTAAGTTGGCCGCAGTGTTATCACTCATGGT
TATGGCAGCACTGCATAATTCTCTTACTGTCATGCCATCCGTAAGATGCTTTTCTGTGACTGGTGAGTAC
TCAACCAAGTCATTCTGAGAATAGTGTATGCGGCGACCGAGTTGCTCTTGCCCGGCGTCAATACGGGATA
ATACCGCGCCACATAGCAGAACTTTAAAAGTGCTCATCATTGGAAAACGTTCTTCGGGGCGAAAACTCTC
AAGGATCTTACCGCTGTTGAGATCCAGTTCGATGTAACCCACTCGTGCACCCAACTGATCTTCAGCATCT
TTTACTTTCACCAGCGTTTCTGGGTGAGCAAAAACAGGAAGGCAAAATGCCGCAAAAAAGGGAATAAGGG
CGACACGGAAATGTTGAATACTCATACTCTTCCTTTTTCAATATTATTGAAGCATTTATCAGGGTTATTG
TCTCATGAGCGGATACATATTTGAATGTATTTAGAAAAATAAACAAATAGGGGTTCCGCGCACATTTCCC
CGAAAAGTGCCACCTGACGTC
